>Addgene plasmid #170407 | pBEL2200 | addgene full sequence | sequence record 333955 | Addgene NGS Result
ACCGCTACCAGCGGTGGTTTGTTTGCCGGATCAAGAGCTACCAACTCTTTTTCCGAAGGTAACTGGCTTC
AGCAGAGCGCAGATACCAAATACTGTCCTTCTAGTGTAGCCGTAGTTAGGCCACCACTTCAAGAACTCTG
TAGCACCGCCTACATACCTCGCTCTGCTAATCCTGTTACCAGTGGCTGCTGCCAGTGGCGATAAGTCGTG
TCTTACCGGGTTGGACTCAAGACGATAGTTACCGGATAAGGCGCAGCGGTCGGGCTGAACGGGGGGTTCG
TGCACACAGCCCAGCTTGGAGCGAACGACCTACACCGAACTGAGATACCTACAGCGTGAGCTATGAGAAA
GCGCCACGCTTCCCGAAGGGAGAAAGGCGGACAGGTATCCGGTAAGCGGCAGGGTCGGAACAGGAGAGCG
CACGAGGGAGCTTCCAGGGGGAAACGCCTGGTATCTTTATAGTCCTGTCGGGTTTCGCCACCTCTGACTT
GAGCGTCGATTTTTGTGATGCTCGTCAGGGGGGCGGAGCCTATGGAAAAACGCCAGCAACGCGGCCTTTT
TACGGTTCCTGGCCTTTTGCTGGCCTTTTGCTCACATGTTCTTTCCTGCGTTATCCCCTGATTCTGTGGA
TAACCGTATTACCGCCTTTGAGTGAGCTGATACCGCTCGCCGCAGCCGAACGACCGAGCGCAGCGAGTCA
GTGAGCGAGGAAGCGGAAGAGCGCCTGATGCGGTATTTTCTCCTTACGCATCTGTGCGGTATTTCACACC
GCAATGGTGCACTCTCAGTACAATCTGCTCTGATGCCGCATAGTTAAGCCAGTATACACTCCGCTATCGC
TACGTGACTGGGTCATGGCTGCGCCCCGACACCCGCCAACACCCGCTGACGCGCCCTGACGGGCTTGTCT
GCTCCCGGCATCCGCTTACAGACAAGCTGTGACCGTCTCCGGGAGCTGCATGTGTCAGAGGTTTTCACCG
TCATCACCGAAACGCGCGAGGCAGCTGCGGTAAAGCTCATCAGCGTGGTCGTGAAGCGATTCACAGATGT
CTGCCTGTTCATCCGCGTCCAGCTCGTTGAGTTTCTCCAGAAGCGTTAATGTCTGGCTTCTGATAAAGCG
GGCCATGTTAAGGGCGGTTTTTTCCTGTTTGGTCACTGATGCCTCCGTGTAAGGGGGATTTCTGTTCATG
GGGGTAATGATACCGATGAAACGAGAGAGGATGCTCACGATACGGGTTACTGATGATGAACATGCCCGGT
TACTGGAACGTTGTGAGGGTAAACAACTGGCGGTATGGATGCGGCGGGACCAGAGAAAAATCACTCAGGG
TCAATGCCAGCGCTTCGTTAATACAGATGTAGGTGTTCCACAGGGTAGCCAGCAGCATCCTGCGATGCAG
ATCCGGAACATAATGGTGCAGGGCGCTGACTTCCGCGTTTCCAGACTTTACGAAACACGGAAACCGAAGA
CCATTCATGTTGTTGCTCAGGTCGCAGACGTTTTGCAGCAGCAGTCGCTTCACGTTCGCTCGCGTATCGG
TGATTCATTCTGCTAACCAGTAAGGCAACCCCGCCAGCCTAGCCGGGTCCTCAACGACAGGAGCACGATC
ATGCGCACCCGTGGCCAGGACCCAACGCTGCCCGAGATCTCGATCCCGCGAAATTAATACGACTCACTAT
AGGGAGACCACAACGGTTTCCCTCTAGAAATAATTTTGTTTAACTTTAAGAAGGAGATATACATATGGCT
CTTAACACACCACAAATTACGCCGACAAAAAAGATAACAGTGAGGGCAATCGGCGAGGAACTGCCGCGTG
GTGATTACCAACGTTGCCCGCAATGTGACATGCTGTTTAGCCTGCCCGAGATAAATTCTCATCAAAGTGC
CTATTGTCCGCGCTGTCAGGCAAAAATTCGTGACGGGCGCGACTGGTCGCTAACGCGCCTGGCGGCAATG
GCCTTCACCATGCTGTTGCTTATGCCGTTTGCCTGGGGCGAACCGCTGTTGCATATCTGGCTGTTAGGCA
TTCGTATTGACGCCAACGTTATGCAAGGCATCTGGCAAATGACCAAACAGGGCGATGCGATAACGGGGTC
GATGGTCTTTTTCTGCGTTATTGGTGCCCCGCTCATTCTGGTGACCTCCATAGCTTATTTATGGTTTGGT
AACCGACTGGGAATGAATTTACGTCCGGTACTGCTGATGCTTGAGCGACTTAAAGAGTGGGTAATGCTCG
ATATCTACCTGGTCGGCATTGGCGTTGCTTCTATAAAGGTACAGGATTATGCCCATATCCAGGCTGGTGT
CGGCTTGTTCTCTTTTGTGGCGTTGGTGATTTTAACGACGGTGACGTTGTCACATCTTAATGTCGAAGAA
CTGTGGGAGCGATTTTATCCGCAGCGCCCCGCTACGCGTAGGGACGAGAAACTTCGTGTCTGTCTTGGGT
GCCATTTTACCGGCTATCCAGATCAGCGTGGTCGCTGCCCGCGTTGCCATATCCCGCTACGCCTGCGTCG
CCGTCATAGTCTGCAAAAATGCTGGGCGGCGCTGTTAGCGTCAATCGTTTTATTGTTACCTGCCAACCTG
TTGCCTATTTCTATCATTTATCTGAACGGAGGACGGCAGGAAGATACAATTCTTTCCGGAATTATGTCGC
TGGCAAGTAGCAACATTGCGGTTGCAGGAATCGTGTTTATCGCCAGTATTCTGGTACCGTTTACTAAAGT
GATCGTCATGTTCACTTTACTGTTGAGCATTCATTTTAAATGCCAGCAAGGTTTACGCACACGCATTCTG
TTACTGCGGATGGTGACCTGGATTGGTCGCTGGTCGATGCTCGACCTGTTTGTCATATCTTTAACCATGT
CGCTGATTAATCGCGATCAGATCCTCGCTTTTACTATGGGACCGGCTGCGTTTTATTTCGGCGCAGCGGT
AATTTTGACTATTCTTGCTGTGGAATGGCTGGACAGCCGCTTACTTTGGGATGCACATGAGTCAGGAAAC
GCCCGCTTCGACGACTGAAGCGCAGATTAAAAATAAACGCCGTATCTCACCTTTCTGGCTGCTGCCGTTC
ATCGCGCTAATGATTGCCAGTTGGCTGATTTGGGACAGTTATCAGGACCGGGGTAATACCGTCACCATCG
ACTTTATGTCGGCGGATGGTATTGTTCCAGGCCGTACGCCTGTTCGTTATCAGGGCGTTGAAGTCGGAAC
AGTGCAGGATATCAGCCTCAGCGACGATCTTCGTAAGATTGAAGTCAAGGTCAGCATCAAGTCCGATATG
AAAGATGCGCTGCGCGAAGAGACTCAGTTCTGGCTGGTGACGCCAAAAGCATCGTTGGCAGGTGTCTCCG
GGCTGGACGCCCTCGTCGGTGGGAACTATATCGGCATGATGCCGGGTAAAGGTAAAGAGCAGGATCACTT
TGTCGCACTCGATACCCAACCGAAATATCGGCTGGACAATGGCGATCTGATGATCCACCTGCAAGCCCCC
GATCTCGGTTCGCTGAACAGCGGTTCATTGGTCTATTTCCGCAAGATCCCGGTGGGAAAAGTCTACGACT
ATGCCATCAATCCCAACAAGCAAGGCGTGGTGATTGATGTCCTGATCGAGCGGCGTTTTACCGATCTGGT
GAAAAAAGGTAGCCGTTTCTGGAACGTTTCCGGCGTTGATGCCAACGTCAGTATCAGTGGCGCGAAGGTG
AAACTGGAAAGCCTGGCGGCACTGGTTAACGGTGCGATTGCCTTCGATTCACCAGAAGAGTCGAAACCTG
CCGAGGCGGAAGATACCTTTGGTCTGTATGAAGATCTGGCCCACAGCCAGCGTGGCGTAATAATAAAACT
GGAACTGCCGAGTGGGGCCGGATTAACCGCCGACTCGACGCCGTTAATGTATCAGGGGCTGGAAGTCGGA
CAGCTGACTAAACTGGATTTAAATCCTGGTGGTAAAGTCACAGGGGAAATGACCGTTGATCCCAGCGTCG
TTACCCTGCTTCGTGAAAATACCCGCATCGAATTACGCAACCCGAAATTATCCCTTAGCGATGCTAATCT
CAGCGCCCTGCTGACCGGCAAAACCTTCGAGCTGGTGCCCGGCGATGGCGAGCCACGCAAAGAGTTCGTT
GTTGTGCCAGGCGAAAAAGCACTGCTGCATGAACCTGATGTTCTGACGCTGACCCTGACCGCGCCGGAAA
GTTACGGTATTGATGCGGGTCAGCCGCTCATTCTTCACGGCGTGCAGGTAGGCCAGGTTATCGATCGTAA
ACTCACCAGCAAAGGCGTCACCTTTACCGTCGCCATCGAGCCTCAGCATCGCGAACTGGTAAAAGGCGAT
AGCAAATTTGTCGTCAACAGCCGTGTCGATGTGAAGGTGGGGCTGGATGGCGTTGAGTTTCTCGGTGCCA
GCGCCTCAGAATGGATCAATGGCGGGATACGTATTCTGCCGGGCGATAAAGGTGAGATGAAAGCCAGCTA
TCCACTGTATGCCAATTTGGAAAAAGCGCTGGAGAACAGCCTTAGCGATTTACCCACCACAACCGTGAGT
TTGAGTGCAGAGACGCTGCCGGATGTGCAGGCAGGATCGGTAGTGCTGTACCGTAAATTTGAAGTTGGTG
AAGTGATTACCGTGCGTCCGCGAGCTAACGCGTTTGATATCGATCTGCATATTAAGCCGGAGTATCGCAA
CCTTCTGACCAGCAATAGCGTGTTCTGGGCAGAAGGCGGGGCGAAAGTTCAGCTGAATGGTAGTGGTCTG
ACCGTACAGGCATCCCCGCTCTCCAGAGCATTAAAGGGAGCCATTAGCTTCGACAACCTCAGCGGTGCCA
GCGCCAGTCAGCGTAAAGGCGATAAGCGTATTCTGTATGCTTCCGAAACAGCGGCCCGTGCGGTTGGCGG
GCAGATTACGCTTCACGCTTTCGATGCCGGAAAACTGGCGGTCGGGATGCCAATTCGCTATCTCGGTATT
GATATCGGGCAAATCCAGACGCTGGATCTGATTACCGCACGCAATGAAGTACAGGCAAAGGCGGTACTTT
ACCCGGAATATGTCCAGACCTTTGCTCGCGGTGGTACGCGCTTCTCAGTGGTCACACCGAAATTATCCCT
TAGCGATGCTAATCTCAGCGCCCTGCTGACCCCGTATATCAACGTCGAACCAGGCCGGGGCAATCCTCGC
CGCGACTTTGAATTACAAGAGGCCACCATTACTGATTCGCGTTACCTGGATGGCTTAAGCATTATTGTTG
AAGCGCCGGAAGCCGGTTCGTTAGGCATCGGTACGCCTGTGCTGTTCCGTGGTCTGGAAGTCGGTACGGT
TACAGGAATGACGCTGGGGACATTGTCAGATCGCGTGATGATTGCGATGCGCATCAGTAAACGCTATCAA
CACCTGGTGCGTAACAATTCCGTCTTCTGGTTGGCATCGGGTTACAGTCTGGACTTTGGTCTGACGGGCG
GCGTAGTGAAAACCGGCACCTTTAACCAGTTTATCCGTGGCGGCATCGCCTTCGCCACGCCTCCGGGTAC
GCCACTGGCACCGAAAGCCCAGGAAGGCAAACACTTCCTGTTGCAGGAAAGTGAACCGAAAGAGTGGCGT
GAATGGGGAACTGCGCTTCCCAAATAATGCCCACCTCGAGCAGATCCGGCTGCTAACAAAGCCCGAAAGG
AAGCTGAGTTGGCTGCTGCCACCGCTGAGCAATAACTAGCATAACCCCTTGGGGCCTCTAAACGGGTCTT
GAGGGGTTTTTTGCTGAAAGGAGGAACTATATCCGGATAATTCTTGAAGACGAAAGGGCCTCGTGATACG
CCTATTTTTATAGGTTAATGTCATGATAATAATGGTTTCTTAGACGTCAGGTGGCACTTTTCGGGGAAAT
GTGCGCGGAACCCCTATTTGTTTATTTTTCTAAATACATTCAAATATGTATCCGCTCATGAGACAATAAC
CCTGATAAATGCTTCAATAATATTGAAAAAGGAAGAGTATGAGTATTCAACATTTCCGTGTCGCCCTTAT
TCCCTTTTTTGCGGCATTTTGCCTTCCTGTTTTTGCTCACCCAGAAACGCTGGTGAAAGTAAAAGATGCT
GAAGATCAGTTGGGTGCACGAGTGGGTTACATCGAACTGGATCTCAACAGCGGTAAGATCCTTGAGAGTT
TTCGCCCCGAAGAACGTTTTCCAATGATGAGCACTTTTAAAGTTCTGCTATGTGGCGCGGTATTATCCCG
TGTTGACGCCGGGCAAGAGCAACTCGGTCGCCGCATACACTATTCTCAGAATGACTTGGTTGAGTACTCA
CCAGTCACAGAAAAGCATCTTACGGATGGCATGACAGTAAGAGAATTATGCAGTGCTGCCATAACCATGA
GTGATAACACTGCGGCCAACTTACTTCTGACAACGATCGGAGGACCGAAGGAGCTAACCGCTTTTTTGCA
CAACATGGGGGATCATGTAACTCGCCTTGATCGTTGGGAACCGGAGCTGAATGAAGCCATACCAAACGAC
GAGCGTGACACCACGATGCCTGCAGCAATGGCAACAACGTTGCGCAAACTATTAACTGGCGAACTACTTA
CTCTAGCTTCCCGGCAACAATTAATAGACTGGATGGAGGCGGATAAAGTTGCAGGACCACTTCTGCGCTC
GGCCCTTCCGGCTGGCTGGTTTATTGCTGATAAATCTGGAGCCGGTGAGCGTGGGTCTCGCGGTATCATT
GCAGCACTGGGGCCAGATGGTAAGCCCTCCCGTATCGTAGTTATCTACACGACGGGGAGTCAGGCAACTA
TGGATGAACGAAATAGACAGATCGCTGAGATAGGTGCCTCACTGATTAAGCATTGGTAACTGTCAGACCA
AGTTTACTCATATATACTTTAGATTGATTTAAAACTTCATTTTTAATTTAAAAGGATCTAGGTGAAGATC
CTTTTTGATAATCTCATGACCAAAATCCCTTAACGTGAGTTTTCGTTCCACTGAGCGTCAGACCCCGTAG
AAAAGATCAAAGGATCTTCTTGAGATCCTTTTTTTCTGCGCGTAATCTGCTGCTTGCAAACAAAAAAACC
Features (pLannotate 1.2.2; 12 found; start..end, strand, type, name):
    724..863     -  misc_feature   bom: basis of mobility region from pBR322
    965..1156    -  CDS            rop: Rop protein, which maintains plasmids at low copy number; rop
   1173..1553    +  CDS            YPB1_ECOLX: Protein predicted: Swiss-Prot protein existence level 4. From Escherichia coli.
   1665..1683    +  promoter       T7 promoter: promoter for bacteriophage T7 RNA polymerase
   1715..1737    +  RBS            RBS: efficient ribosome binding site from bacteriophage T7 gene 10 (Olins and Rangwala, 1989)
   1745..3025    +  CDS            yebS: YEBS_ECOLI - Experimental evidence at protein level: Swiss-Prot protein existence level 1. Component of a transport pathway that contributes to membrane integrity. From Escherichia coli (strain K12).
   2997..5624    +  CDS            yebT: YEBT_ECOLI - Experimental evidence at protein level: Swiss-Prot protein existence level 1. Component of a transport pathway that contributes to membrane integrity (PubMed:27795327). May directly span the intermembrane space, facilitating the transport of substrates across the periplasm (Probable). From Escherichia coli (strain K12).
   5649..5698    +  CDS            SET1 (fragment): solubility-enhancement tag derived from T7 phage gene 10B
   5706..5753    +  terminator     T7 terminator: transcription terminator for bacteriophage T7 RNA polymerase
   5884..5988    +  promoter       AmpR promoter: bla
   5989..6849    +  CDS            AmpR: β-lactamase; bla; confers resistance to ampicillin, carbenicillin, and related antibiotics
   7020..538     +  rep_origin     ori (across the origin): high-copy-number ColE1/pMB1/pBR322/pUC origin of replication
