[The description below was written by a language model from this plasmid's Addgene catalogue record and pLannotate feature annotations shown in this document.]
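Description:
pBEL2200 is a bacterial expression plasmid built on the Novagen pET17b backbone that carries the Escherichia coli letAB operon (formerly yebST) with an engineered change in LetB. It is propagated in E. coli through a ColE1/pMB1-type origin and selected with ampicillin via the bla β-lactamase gene driven by its own promoter. The annotated sequence (about 7.1 kb) also shows pBR322-derived bom and rop elements. The catalogue lists the plasmid as high copy, although rop is normally associated with copy-number restraint.

The insert sits between a T7 promoter with the phage gene 10 ribosome binding site and a T7 terminator. The letA (yebS) and letB (yebT) reading frames are annotated in their native arrangement, with the end of letA slightly overlapping the start of letB, so both proteins are made from a single transcript. According to the record, LetB residues 702–716 are deleted and replaced with residues 347–360, described as a "PLL6->3" swap. Going by that name and the associated publication on Ring6 of LetB, this appears to move a loop segment from the third ring into the sixth ring of this multi-ring MCE protein, though the record does not spell out the abbreviation. A short fragment annotated as a T7 gene 10B-derived tag lies downstream of letB, and is probably residual vector sequence rather than a deliberate fusion. No epitope or purification tags are annotated.

LetA and LetB are components of a transport pathway that contributes to membrane integrity, with LetB thought to span the periplasm. The stated purpose of the plasmid is genetic complementation, to test whether this LetB variant can restore function.
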