Addgene plasmid #170407: pBEL2200
Purpose: Genetic complementation plasmid of LetA-[LetB PLL6->3] mutant
Depositing lab: Gira Bhabha & Damian Ekiert. Depositing organization: NYU Grossman School of Medicine. Publication: Role of Ring6 in the Function of the E. coli MCE Protein LetB. Vieni C, Coudray N, Isom GL, Bhabha G, Ekiert DC. J Mol Biol. 2022 Jan 22;434(7):167463. doi: 10.1016/j.jmb.2022.167463. PubMed 35077766.
Backbone
  Vector backbone: pET17b
  Backbone manufacturer: Novagen
  Backbone size w/o insert (bp): 3174
  Vector type: Bacterial Expression
Growth in bacteria
  Bacterial resistance: Ampicillin, 100 μg/mL
  Growth temperature: 37°C
  Growth strain: DH5alpha
  Copy number: High Copy
Gene/Insert
  Gene/Insert name: LetAB (alt name: yebST)
  Species: E. coli
  Mutation: LetA-LetB(Δ702-716, replace with 347-360)
  Entrez Gene: letB (a.k.a. b1834, ECK1833, yebT); letA (a.k.a. b1833, ECK1832, yebS)
Terms and licenses: Academic/Nonprofit Terms; Industry Terms: Not Available to Industry
How to cite: pBEL2200 was a gift from Gira Bhabha & Damian Ekiert (Addgene plasmid # 170407 ; http://n2t.net/addgene:170407 ; RRID:Addgene_170407)
